>Addgene plasmid #47181 | TAL3462 | depositor partial sequence | sequence record 67268 | Insert sequence
ATGGACTACAAAGACCATGACGGTGATTATAAAGATCATGACATCGATTACAAGGATGACGATGACAAGA
TGGCCCCCAAGAAGAAGAGGAAGGTGGGCATTCACCGCGGGGTACCTATGGTGGACTTGAGGACACTCGG
TTATTCGCAACAGCAACAGGAGAAAATCAAGCCTAAGGTCAGGAGCACCGTCGCGCAACACCACGAGGCG
CTTGTGGGGCATGGCTTCACTCATGCGCATATTGTCGCGCTTTCACAGCACCCTGCGGCGCTTGGGACGG
TGGCTGTCAAATACCAAGATATGATTGCGGCCCTGCCCGAAGCCACGCACGAGGCAATTGTAGGGGTCGG
TAAACAGTGGTCGGGAGCGCGAGCACTTGAGGCGCTGCTGACTGTGGCGGGTGAGCTTAGGGGGCCTCCG
CTCCAGCTCGACACCGGGCAGCTGCTGAAGATCGCGAAGAGAGGGGGAGTAACAGCGGTAGAGGCAGTGC
ACGCCTGGCGCAATGCGCTCACCGGGGCCCCCTTGAACCTGACCCCAGACCAGGTAGTCGCAATCGCGAA
CAATAATGGGGGAAAGCAAGCCCTGGAAACCGTGCAAAGGTTGTTGCCGGTCCTTTGTCAAGACCACGGC
CTTACACCGGAGCAAGTCGTGGCCATTGCAAATAATAACGGTGGCAAACAGGCTCTTGAGACGGTTCAGA
GACTTCTCCCAGTTCTCTGTCAAGCCCACGGGCTGACTCCCGATCAAGTTGTAGCGATTGCGTCGAACAT
TGGAGGGAAACAAGCATTGGAGACTGTCCAACGGCTCCTTCCCGTGTTGTGTCAAGCCCACGGTTTGACG
CCTGCACAAGTGGTCGCCATCGCCAGCCATGATGGCGGTAAGCAGGCGCTGGAAACAGTACAGCGCCTGC
TGCCTGTACTGTGCCAGGATCATGGACTGACCCCAGACCAGGTAGTCGCAATCGCGTCGAACATTGGGGG
AAAGCAAGCCCTGGAAACCGTGCAAAGGTTGTTGCCGGTCCTTTGTCAAGACCACGGCCTTACACCGGAG
CAAGTCGTGGCCATTGCAAGCAACATCGGTGGCAAACAGGCTCTTGAGACGGTTCAGAGACTTCTCCCAG
TTCTCTGTCAAGCCCACGGGCTGACTCCCGATCAAGTTGTAGCGATTGCGTCGAACATTGGAGGGAAACA
AGCATTGGAGACTGTCCAACGGCTCCTTCCCGTGTTGTGTCAAGCCCACGGTTTGACGCCTGCACAAGTG
GTCGCCATCGCCTCGAATGGCGGCGGTAAGCAGGCGCTGGAAACAGTACAGCGCCTGCTGCCTGTACTGT
GCCAGGATCATGGACTGACCCCAGACCAGGTAGTCGCAATCGCGTCAAACGGAGGGGGAAAGCAAGCCCT
GGAAACCGTGCAAAGGTTGTTGCCGGTCCTTTGTCAAGACCACGGCCTTACACCGGAGCAAGTCGTGGCC
ATTGCAAGCAACATCGGTGGCAAACAGGCTCTTGAGACGGTTCAGAGACTTCTCCCAGTTCTCTGTCAAG
CCCACGGGCTGACTCCCGATCAAGTTGTAGCGATTGCGAATAACAATGGAGGGAAACAAGCATTGGAGAC
TGTCCAACGGCTCCTTCCCGTGTTGTGTCAAGCCCACGGTTTGACGCCTGCACAAGTGGTCGCCATCGCC
TCCAATATTGGCGGTAAGCAGGCGCTGGAAACAGTACAGCGCCTGCTGCCTGTACTGTGCCAGGATCATG
GACTGACCCCAGACCAGGTAGTCGCAATCGCGAACAATAATGGGGGAAAGCAAGCCCTGGAAACCGTGCA
AAGGTTGTTGCCGGTCCTTTGTCAAGACCACGGCCTTACACCGGAGCAAGTCGTGGCCATTGCAAATAAT
AACGGTGGCAAACAGGCTCTTGAGACGGTTCAGAGACTTCTCCCAGTTCTCTGTCAAGCCCACGGGCTGA
CTCCCGATCAAGTTGTAGCGATTGCGTCGAACATTGGAGGGAAACAAGCATTGGAGACTGTCCAACGGCT
CCTTCCCGTGTTGTGTCAAGCCCACGGTTTGACGCCTGCACAAGTGGTCGCCATCGCCTCGAATGGCGGC
GGTAAGCAGGCGCTGGAAACAGTACAGCGCCTGCTGCCTGTACTGTGCCAGGATCATGGACTGACACCCG
AACAGGTGGTCGCCATTGCTTCCCACGACGGAGGACGGCCAGCCTTGGAG
