>Addgene plasmid #47181 | TAL3462 | addgene partial sequence | sequence record 68692 | JDS-TALEN-F 5'-TAGGGGTCGGTAAACAGTGG-3'
TGTGGCGGGTGAGCTTAGGGGGCCTCCGCTCCAGCTCGACACCGGGCAGCTGCTGAAGATCGCGAAGAGA
GGGGGAGTAACAGCGGTAGAGGCAGTGCACGCCTGGCGCAATGCGCTCACCGGGGCCCCCTTGAACCTGA
CCCCAGACCAGGTAGTCGCAATCGCGAACAATAATGGGGGAAAGCAAGCCCTGGAAACCGTGCAAAGGTT
GTTGCCGGTCCTTTGTCAAGACCACGGCCTTACACCGGAGCAAGTCGTGGCCATTGCAAATAATAACGGT
GGCAAACAGGCTCTTGAGACGGTTCAGAGACTTCTCCCAGTTCTCTGTCAAGCCCACGGGCTGACTCCCG
ATCAAGTTGTAGCGATTGCGTCGAACATTGGAGGGAAACAAGCATTGGAGACTGTCCAACGGCTCCTTCC
CGTGTTGTGTCAAGCCCACGGTTTGACGCCTGCACAAGTGGTCGCCATCGCCAGCCATGATGGCGGTAAG
CAGGCGCTGGAAACAGTACAGCGCCTGCTGCCTGTACTGTGCCAGGATCATGGACTGACCCCAGACCAGG
TAGTCGCAATCGCGTCGAACATTGGGGGAAAGCAAGCCCTGGAAACCGTGCAAAGGTTGTTGCCGGTCCT
TTGTCAAGACCACGGCCTTACACCGGAGCAAGTCGTGGCCATTGCAAGCAACATCGGTGGCAAACAGGCT
CTTGAGACGGTTCAGAGACTTCTCCCAGTTCTCTGTCAAGCCCACGGGCTGACTCCCGATCAAGTTGTAG
CGATTGCGTCGAACATTGGAGGGAAACAAGCATTGGAGACTGTCCAACGGCTCCTTCCCGTGTTGTGTCA
AGCCCACGGTTTGACGCCTGCACAAGTGGTCGCCATCGCCTCGAATGGCGGCGGTAAGCAGGCGCTGGAA
ACA
