[The description below was written by a language model from this plasmid's Addgene catalogue record.]
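Description:
TAL3462 is a TALEN expression plasmid built in the JDS71 backbone, a mammalian expression vector of about 6.4 kb that also carries a T7 promoter. It is maintained in E. coli as a high-copy plasmid under ampicillin selection. The record includes no feature table, so details such as the origin of replication and the polyadenylation signal are not listed directly. The use of a BGH reverse sequencing primer suggests that a BGH terminator lies downstream of the coding region.

The insert is an approximately 1.4 kb array of TAL effector repeats engineered to recognise a specific DNA site in the zebrafish (D. rerio) homolog of the mouse Impact gene. It was cloned through BsmBI sites that were destroyed in the process, as is typical of type IIS assembly that joins the repeat array seamlessly to flanking backbone sequence. The backbone supplies an N-terminal 3X FLAG tag for detection and a C-terminal wild-type FokI nuclease domain, so the complete open reading frame encodes a FLAG-tagged TAL effector nuclease monomer. Expression is driven by the CMV promoter in transfected cells. The vector's T7 designation implies that mRNA can be made by in vitro transcription, a common route for delivering nucleases to zebrafish embryos, although the record does not spell this out.

The construct is designated the "left" half of a TALEN pair. FokI cleaves only as a dimer, so it is meant to be used with a matching right-hand TALEN that binds the opposite strand nearby. Together they make a double-strand break whose error-prone repair disrupts the target gene. It belongs to a collection of TALENs made for targeted gene disruption in zebrafish.
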