Addgene plasmid #47181: TAL3462
Depositing lab: Keith Joung. Depositing organization: Massachusetts General Hospital. Publication: Targeted gene disruption in somatic zebrafish cells using engineered TALENs. Sander JD, Cade L, Khayter C, Reyon D, Peterson RT, Joung JK, Yeh JR. Nat Biotechnol. 2011 Aug 5;29(8):697-8. doi: 10.1038/nbt.1934. PubMed 21822241.
Backbone
  Vector backbone: JDS71
  Backbone manufacturer: Addgene plasmid #32287
  Backbone size w/o insert (bp): 6447
  Vector type: Mammalian Expression ; T7
Growth in bacteria
  Bacterial resistance: Ampicillin, 100 μg/mL
  Growth temperature: 37°C
  Growth strain: XL1 Blue
  Copy number: High Copy
Gene/Insert
  Gene/Insert name: ZebrafishCommunity-Impacthomolog(mouse)-left (alt name: Impact homolog (mouse))
  Species: D. rerio (zebrafish)
  Insert size (bp): 1430
  Promoter: CMV
  Tag / fusion protein: 3X Flag (N terminal on backbone); WT FOKI (C terminal on backbone)
  Cloning method: Restriction Enzyme; 5′ cloning site BsmBI (destroyed during cloning); 3′ cloning site BsmBI (destroyed during cloning)
  Sequencing primers: 5′ CMV-F; 3′ BGH-rev
Terms and licenses: Academic/Nonprofit Terms; Industry Terms: Not Available to Industry
Depositor comments: Target binding site: TGGACAAATTAGAGGATC It is strongly recommended that users perform a diagnostic digest to verify this plasmid prior to use. For example, a double digest of the plasmid with BamHI and KpnI should result in two bands at 2.3kb and 5.8kb.
How to cite: TAL3462 was a gift from Keith Joung (Addgene plasmid # 47181 ; http://n2t.net/addgene:47181 ; RRID:Addgene_47181)
